>Addgene plasmid #42941 | EF05J | addgene partial sequence | sequence record 59784 | EGFP-C 5'-CATGGTCCTGCTGGAGTTCGTG-3'
CATGGACGAGCTGTACAAGTAAAGCGGCCGACCGCTATCAGGACATAGCGTTGGCTACCCGTGATATTGC
TGAAGAGCTTGGCGGCGAATGGGCTGACCGCTTCCTCGTGCTTTACGGTATCGCCGCTCCCGATTCGCAG
CGCATCGCCTTCTATCGCCTTCTTGACGAGTTCTTCTGAGGGGATCGGCAATAAAAAGACAGAATAAAAC
GCACGGGTGTTGGGTCGTTTGTTCGGATCGATCCGTCGATACATGTGCCATGCTGGTGCGCTGCACCCAC
TAATGTGTCATCTAGCATTAGGTATATCTCCCAATGCTATCCCTCCCCCCTCCCCCGACCCCACCACAGT
CCCCAGAGTGTGATATTCCCCTTCCTGTGTCCATGTGATCTCATTGTTCAATTCCCACCTATGAGTGAGA
ATATGCGGTGTTTGGTTTTTTGTTCTTGCGATAGTTTACTGAGAATGATGGTTTCCAATTTCATCCATGT
CCCTACAAAGGATATGAACTCATCATTTTTTATGGCTGCATAGTATTCCATGGTGTATATGTGCCACATT
TTCTTAATCCAGTCTATCATTGTTGGACATTTGGGTTGGTTCCAAGTCTTTGCTATTGTGAATAGTGCCG
CAATAAACATACGTGTGCATGTGTCTTTATAGCAGCATGATTTATACTCATTTGGGTATATACCCAGTAA
TGGGATGGCTGGGTCAAATGGTATTTCTAGTTCTAGATCCCTGA
