>Addgene plasmid #42941 | EF05J | addgene partial sequence | sequence record 60548 | hLINE1-F2 5'-gaaggaagcgctaaacatgg-3'
AAAATCACCAGCTAACATCATAATGACAGGATCAACTTCACACATAACAATATTAACTTTAAATATAAAT
GGACTAAATTCTGCAATTAAAAGACACAGACTGGCAAGTTGGATAAAGAGTCAAGACCCATCAGTGTGCT
GTATTCAGGAAACCCATCTCACGTGCAGAGACACACATAGGCTCAAAATAAAAGGATGGAGGAAGATCTA
CCAAGCCAATGGAAAACAAAAAAAGGCAGGGGTTGCAATCCTAGTCTCTGATAAAACAGACTTTAAACCA
ACAAAGATCAAAAGAGACAAAGAAGGCCATTACATAATGGTAAAGGGATCAATTCAACAAGAGGAGCTAA
CTATCCTAAATATTTATGCACCCAATACAGGAGCACCCAGATTCATAAAGCAAGTCCTCAGTGACCTACA
AAGAGACTTAGACTCCCACACATTAATAATGGGAGACTTTAACACCCCACTGTCAACATTAGACAGATCA
ACGAGACAGAAAGTCAACAAGGATACCCAGGAATTGAACTCAGCTCTGCACCAAGCAGACCTAATAGACA
TCTACAGAACTCTCCACCCCAAATCAACAGAATATACGTTTTTTTCAGCACCACACCACACCTATTCCAA
AATTGACCACATAGTTGGAAGCAAAGCTCTCCTCAGCAAATGTAAAAGAACAGAAATTATAACAAACTAT
CTCTCAGACCACAGTGCAATCAAACTAGAGCTCAGGATTAAGAATCTCACTCAAAGCCGCTCAACTACAT
