>Addgene plasmid #42941 | EF05J | addgene partial sequence | sequence record 61647 | hLINE1-F1 5'-tctacaccgaaaacccatctg-3'
AAACCACAAAGATGGGGAAAAAACAGAACAGAAAAACTGGAAACTCTAAAACGCAGAGCGCCTCTCCTCC
TCCAAAGGAACGCAGTTCCTCACCAGCAACAGAACAAAGCTGGATGGAGAATGATTTTGATGAGCTGAGA
GAAGAAGGCTTCAGACGATCAAATTACTCTGAGCTACGGGAGGACATTCAAACCAAAGGCAAAGAAGTTG
AAAACTTTGAAAAAAATTTAGAAGAATGTATAACTAGAATAACCAATACAGAGAAGTGCTTAAAGGAGCT
GATGGAGCTGAAAACCAAGGCTCGAGAACTACGTGAAGAATGCAGAAGCCTCAGGAGCCGATGCGATCAA
CTGGAAGAAAGGGTATCAGCAATGGAAGATGAAATGAATGAAATGAAGCGAGAAGGGAAGTTTAGAGAAA
AAAGAATAAAAAGAAATGAGCAAAGCCTCCAAGAAATATGGGACTATGTGAAAAGACCAAATCTACGTCT
GATTGGTGTACCTGAAAGTGATGTGGAGAATGGAACCAAGTTGGAAAACACTCTGCAGGATATTATCCAG
GAGAACTTCCCCAATCTAGCAAGGCAGGCCAACGTTCAGATTCAGGAAATACAGAGAACGCCACAAAGAT
ACTCCTCGAGAAGAGCAACTCCAAGACACATAATTGTCAGATTCACCAAAGTTGAAATGAAGGAAAAAAT
GTTAAGGGCAGCCAGAGAGAAAGGTCGGGTTACCCTCAAAGGAAAGCCCATCAGACTAACAGTGGATCTC
TCGGCAGAAACCCTACAAGCCGCAGCAGAGTGGGGG
