[The description below was written by a language model from this plasmid's Addgene catalogue record.]
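Description:
EF05J is a mammalian expression plasmid that serves as the retrotransposition-defective negative control in a cultured-cell LINE-1 (L1) reporter assay. It is built on the pCEP4 backbone, which supplies ampicillin resistance for propagation in E. coli and hygromycin selection in mammalian cells. pCEP4 is generally known as an EBV-based episomal vector, although the record itself does not list its replication elements. The backbone was modified by blunt ligation of a fragment of pPur into the NruI site, adding a puromycin resistance cassette as a second mammalian selectable marker. The recorded total size is about 23 kb, with an insert of roughly 7.9 kb.

The insert is a human L1 element of the L1RP type, derived from pL1RP(JM111)-EGFP. It is transcribed from its own 5′ UTR promoter, supplemented by an upstream CMV major immediate early promoter. It carries the ORF1 substitutions R261A and R262A, which disable ORF1 function and render the element "dead". An EGFP reporter cassette sits at the 3′ end of the element on the opposite strand. In reporters of this design, fluorescence is normally produced only after the L1 transcript has been processed, reverse transcribed and integrated, so EGFP-positive cells mark retrotransposition events. The record does not detail the internal layout of the cassette.

EF05J is used alongside its active counterpart EF06R to establish background signal, for example in studies of how gamma irradiation affects endonuclease-dependent L1 retrotransposition. The depositor notes that an A250V change found during repository sequencing is conservative and is not expected to affect function.
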