Addgene plasmid #42941: EF05J
Depositing lab: Eline Luning Prak. Depositing organization: University of Pennsylvania. Publication: Gamma radiation increases endonuclease-dependent L1 retrotransposition in a cultured cell assay. Farkash EA, Kao GD, Horman SR, Prak ET. Nucleic Acids Res. 2006 Feb 28;34(4):1196-204. Print 2006. 10.1093/nar/gkj522 PubMed 16507671.
Backbone
  Vector backbone: pCEP4
  Backbone manufacturer: Invitrogen
  Backbone size w/o insert (bp): 10410
  Total vector size (bp): 23135
  Modifications to backbone: Blunt ligation of nt 1-1392 of pPur (BD/Clontech) into the NruI site of pCEP4 to insert PuroR
  Vector type: Mammalian Expression
  Selectable markers: Puromycin, Hygromycin
Growth in bacteria
  Bacterial resistance: Ampicillin, 100 μg/mL
  Growth temperature: 37°C
  Growth strain: DH5alpha
  Copy number: Unknown
Gene/Insert
  Gene/Insert name: Negative control Functionally Dead Human L1 element (alt names: LINE-1; Long Interspersed Element 1; L1RT)
  Species: H. sapiens (human)
  Insert size (bp): 7904
  Mutation: ORF1 R261A, R262A
  GenBank ID: M80343.1
  Entrez Gene: L1RE1 (a.k.a. L1.2, LRE1)
  Tag / fusion protein: EGFP (opposite strand) (C terminal on insert)
Terms and licenses: Academic/Nonprofit Terms; Industry Terms: Not Available to Industry
Depositor comments: These plasmids consist of the L1RP element tagged with an enhanced green fluorescent protein (EGFP) cassette (pL1RP-EGFP) in a pCEP4 backbone (Invitrogen). The L1 element is driven by its 5′-UTR and an upstream CMV MIE promoter. L1-EGFP (EF06R, Addgene plasmid #42940) was derived from L1RP-EGFP by blunt ligation of 1–1392 nt of pPur (BD/Clontech) into the NruI site of pCEP4. A negative control ‘dead’ L1-EGFP (EF05J, Addgene plasmid #42941) was similarly derived from pL1RP(JM111)-EGFP, which contains disabling mutations in ORF1. An EN− plasmid (EF13E, Addgene plasmid #42942) was created by swapping 1927–3708 nt (Age I–Bcl I) from JM102D205A, which contains an endonuclease function-abrogating D205A point mutation in the EN domain, into EF06R. A control plasmid (EF12J, Addgene plasmid #42943) was similarly derived from JM102. JM102 and JM102D205A are derived from L1.3, which differs from L1RP by 10 base changes in the region swapped. The A250V mutation found during Addgene QC is conservative and should not affect function.
How to cite: EF05J was a gift from Eline Luning Prak (Addgene plasmid # 42941 ; http://n2t.net/addgene:42941 ; RRID:Addgene_42941)
